Addgene plasmid #197463: 2BT-His-TEV-cs-ATG3_Y210A
Purpose: Bacterial Expression of human ATG3 Y210A
Depositing lab: James Hurley. Depositing organization: University of California, Berkeley.
Backbone
  Vector backbone: 2BT
  Vector type: Bacterial Expression
Growth in bacteria
  Bacterial resistance: Ampicillin, 100 μg/mL
  Growth temperature: 37°C
  Growth strain: DH5alpha
  Copy number: High Copy
Gene/Insert
  Gene/Insert name: ATG3
  Species: H. sapiens (human)
  Mutation: Y210A
  Entrez Gene: ATG3 (a.k.a. APG3, APG3-LIKE, APG3L, PC3-96, hApg3)
  Tag / fusion protein: His (N terminal on insert)
  Cloning method: Ligation Independent Cloning
Terms and licenses: Academic/Nonprofit Terms; Industry Terms: Not Available to Industry
How to cite: 2BT-His-TEV-cs-ATG3_Y210A was a gift from James Hurley (Addgene plasmid # 197463)
