[The description below was written by a language model from this plasmid's Addgene catalogue record and pLannotate feature annotations shown in this document.]
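Description:
2BT-His-TEV-cs-ATG3_Y210A is a bacterial expression plasmid for producing a point mutant of human ATG3 in E. coli. It is built on the 2BT backbone, into which the insert was placed by ligation-independent cloning. The 5,738 nt plasmid is selected with ampicillin through the bla β-lactamase gene and its own promoter, and it replicates from a ColE1/pMB1-family origin. The catalogue lists it as high copy, although the feature table also annotates the pBR322 bom region and a rop gene, which normally moderates copy number. Two split fragments of the tetracycline efflux gene and the tet promoter flank the expression cassette. These appear to be remnants of a pBR322-type ancestor interrupted by the cassette, and tetracycline resistance is not listed as a marker.

The expression cassette runs from a T7 promoter through the phage T7 gene 10 ribosome binding site into an N-terminal 6xHis tag, a TEV protease recognition site (annotated as a fragment) and the ATG3 coding sequence, and it ends at a T7 terminator. A short match to a T7 gene 10B-derived solubility tag lies downstream of ATG3, just before the terminator. The record does not indicate that it is part of the expressed protein. Transcription depends on T7 RNA polymerase, so expression requires a host strain that supplies it, while DH5alpha is listed only for propagation.

ATG3 is the E2-like enzyme that conjugates ATG8-family proteins such as LC3 and GABARAP to phosphatidylethanolamine during autophagy. The insert carries a Y210A substitution, but the record does not state its functional consequence. The layout suits nickel-affinity purification of the mutant protein, with TEV cleavage to remove the His tag, for biochemical or structural work.
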