Features (pLannotate 1.2.2; 16 found; start..end, strand, type, name):
    104..208     +  promoter       AmpR promoter: bla
    209..1069    +  CDS            AmpR: β-lactamase; bla; confers resistance to ampicillin, carbenicillin, and related antibiotics
   1240..1828    +  rep_origin     ori: high-copy-number ColE1/pMB1/pBR322/pUC origin of replication
   2014..2153    -  misc_feature   bom: basis of mobility region from pBR322
   2255..2446    -  CDS            rop: Rop protein, which maintains plasmids at low copy number; rop
   2463..2843    +  CDS            YPB1_ECOLX: Protein predicted: Swiss-Prot protein existence level 4. From Escherichia coli.
   3085..3985    -  CDS            TcR (fragment): tetracycline efflux protein; tet; confers resistance to tetracycline
   4007..4025    +  promoter       T7 promoter: promoter for bacteriophage T7 RNA polymerase
   4114..4136    +  RBS            RBS: efficient ribosome binding site from bacteriophage T7 gene 10 (Olins and Rangwala, 1989)
   4156..4173    +  CDS            6xHis: 6xHis affinity tag
   4174..4190    +  CDS            TEV site (fragment): tobacco etch virus (TEV) protease recognition and cleavage site
   4201..5142    +  CDS            ATG3: ATG3_HUMAN - Also known as APG3, APG3L. Experimental evidence at protein level: Swiss-Prot protein existence level 1. E2 conjugating enzyme required for the cytoplasm to vacuole transport (Cvt), autophagy, and mitochondrial homeostasis. Responsible for the E2-like covalent binding of phosphatidylethanolamine to the C- terminal Gly of ATG8-like proteins (GABARAP, GABARAPL1, GABARAPL2 or MAP1LC3A). The ATG12-ATG5 conjugate plays a role of an E3 and promotes the transfer of ATG8-like proteins from ATG3 to phosphatidylethanolamine (PE). This step is required for the membrane association of ATG8-li
   5231..5280    +  CDS            SET1 (fragment): solubility-enhancement tag derived from T7 phage gene 10B
   5288..5335    +  terminator     T7 terminator: transcription terminator for bacteriophage T7 RNA polymerase
   5361..5653    -  CDS            TcR (fragment): tetracycline efflux protein; tet; confers resistance to tetracycline
   5701..5729    -  promoter       tet promoter: E. coli promoter for tetracycline efflux protein gene
>Addgene plasmid #197463 | 2BT-His-TEV-cs-ATG3_Y210A | addgene full sequence | sequence record 389431 | Addgene NGS Result
TTCTTGAAGACGAAAGGGCCTCGTGATACGCCTATTTTTATAGGTTAATGTCATGATAATAATGGTTTCT
TAGACGTCAGGTGGCACTTTTCGGGGAAATGTGCGCGGAACCCCTATTTGTTTATTTTTCTAAATACATT
CAAATATGTATCCGCTCATGAGACAATAACCCTGATAAATGCTTCAATAACATTGAAAAAGGAAGAGTAT
GAGTATTCAACATTTCCGTGTCGCCCTTATTCCCTTTTTTGCGGCATTTTGCCTTCCTGTTTTTGCTCAC
CCAGAAACGCTGGTGAAAGTAAAAGATGCTGAAGATCAGTTGGGTGCACGAGTGGGTTACATCGAACTGG
ATCTCAACAGCGGTAAGATCCTTGAGAGTTTTCGCCCCGAAGAACGTTTTCCAATGATGAGCACTTTTAA
AGTTCTGCTATGTGGCGCGGTATTATCCCGTGTTGACGCCGGGCAAGAGCAACTCGGTCGCCGCATACAC
TATTCTCAGAATGACTTGGTTGAGTACTCACCAGTCACAGAAAAGCATCTTACGGATGGCATGACAGTAA
GAGAATTATGCAGTGCTGCCATAACCATGAGTGATAACACTGCGGCCAACTTACTTCTGACAACGATCGG
AGGACCGAAGGAGCTAACCGCTTTTTTGCACAACATGGGGGATCATGTAACTCGCCTTGATCGTTGGGAA
CCGGAGCTGAATGAAGCCATACCAAACGACGAGCGTGACACCACGATGCCTGCAGCAATGGCAACAACGT
TGCGCAAACTATTAACTGGCGAACTACTTACTCTAGCTTCCCGGCAACAATTAATAGACTGGATGGAGGC
GGATAAAGTTGCAGGACCACTTCTGCGCTCGGCCCTTCCGGCTGGCTGGTTTATTGCTGATAAATCTGGA
GCCGGTGAGCGTGGGTCTCGCGGTATCATTGCAGCACTGGGGCCAGATGGTAAGCCCTCCCGTATCGTAG
TTATCTACACGACGGGGAGTCAGGCAACTATGGATGAACGAAATAGACAGATCGCTGAGATAGGTGCCTC
ACTGATTAAGCATTGGTAACTGTCAGACCAAGTTTACTCATATATACTTTAGATTGATTTAAAACTTCAT
TTTTAATTTAAAAGGATCTAGGTGAAGATCCTTTTTGATAATCTCATGACCAAAATCCCTTAACGTGAGT
TTTCGTTCCACTGAGCGTCAGACCCCGTAGAAAAGATCAAAGGATCTTCTTGAGATCCTTTTTTTCTGCG
CGTAATCTGCTGCTTGCAAACAAAAAAACCACCGCTACCAGCGGTGGTTTGTTTGCCGGATCAAGAGCTA
CCAACTCTTTTTCCGAAGGTAACTGGCTTCAGCAGAGCGCAGATACCAAATACTGTCCTTCTAGTGTAGC
CGTAGTTAGGCCACCACTTCAAGAACTCTGTAGCACCGCCTACATACCTCGCTCTGCTAATCCTGTTACC
AGTGGCTGCTGCCAGTGGCGATAAGTCGTGTCTTACCGGGTTGGACTCAAGACGATAGTTACCGGATAAG
GCGCAGCGGTCGGGCTGAACGGGGGGTTCGTGCACACAGCCCAGCTTGGAGCGAACGACCTACACCGAAC
TGAGATACCTACAGCGTGAGCTATGAGAAAGCGCCACGCTTCCCGAAGGGAGAAAGGCGGACAGGTATCC
GGTAAGCGGCAGGGTCGGAACAGGAGAGCGCACGAGGGAGCTTCCAGGGGGAAACGCCTGGTATCTTTAT
AGTCCTGTCGGGTTTCGCCACCTCTGACTTGAGCGTCGATTTTTGTGATGCTCGTCAGGGGGGCGGAGCC
TATGGAAAAACGCCAGCAACGCGGCCTTTTTACGGTTCCTGGCCTTTTGCTGGCCTTTTGCTCACATGTT
CTTTCCTGCGTTATCCCCTGATTCTGTGGATAACCGTATTACCGCCTTTGAGTGAGCTGATACCGCTCGC
CGCAGCCGAACGACCGAGCGCAGCGAGTCAGTGAGCGAGGAAGCGGAAGAGCGCCTGATGCGGTATTTTC
TCCTTACGCATCTGTGCGGTATTTCACACCGCAATGGTGCACTCTCAGTACAATCTGCTCTGATGCCGCA
TAGTTAAGCCAGTATACACTCCGCTATCGCTACGTGACTGGGTCATGGCTGCGCCCCGACACCCGCCAAC
ACCCGCTGACGCGCCCTGACGGGCTTGTCTGCTCCCGGCATCCGCTTACAGACAAGCTGTGACCGTCTCC
GGGAGCTGCATGTGTCAGAGGTTTTCACCGTCATCACCGAAACGCGCGAGGCAGCTGCGGTAAAGCTCAT
CAGCGTGGTCGTGAAGCGATTCACAGATGTCTGCCTGTTCATCCGCGTCCAGCTCGTTGAGTTTCTCCAG
AAGCGTTAATGTCTGGCTTCTGATAAAGCGGGCCATGTTAAGGGCGGTTTTTTCCTGTTTGGTCACTGAT
GCCTCCGTGTAAGGGGGATTTCTGTTCATGGGGGTAATGATACCGATGAAACGAGAGAGGATGCTCACGA
TACGGGTTACTGATGATGAACATGCCCGGTTACTGGAACGTTGTGAGGGTAAACAACTGGCGGTATGGAT
GCGGCGGGACCAGAGAAAAATCACTCAGGGTCAATGCCAGCGCTTCGTTAATACAGATGTAGGTGTTCCA
CAGGGTAGCCAGCAGCATCCTGCGATGCAGATCCGGAACATAATGGTGCAGGGCGCTGACTTCCGCGTTT
CCAGACTTTACGAAACACGGAAACCGAAGACCATTCATGTTGTTGCTCAGGTCGCAGACGTTTTGCAGCA
GCAGTCGCTTCACGTTCGCTCGCGTATCGGTGATTCATTCTGCTAACCAGTAAGGCAACCCCGCCAGCCT
AGCCGGGTCCTCAACGACAGGAGCACGATCATGCGCACCCGTGGCCAGGACCCAACGCTGCCCGAGATGC
GCCGCGTGCGGCTGCTGGAGATGGCGGACGCGATGGATATGTTCTGCCAAGGGTTGGTTTGCGCATTCAC
AGTTCTCCGCAAGAATTGATTGGCTCCAATTCTTGGAGTGGTGAATCCGTTAGCGAGGTGCCGCCGGCTT
CCATTCAGGTCGAGGTGGCCCGGCTCCATGCACCGCGACGCAACGCGGGGAGGCAGACAAGGTATAGGGC
GGCGCCTACAATCCATGCCAACCCGTTCCATGTGCTCGCCGAGGCGGCATAAATCGCCGTGACGATCAGC
GGTCCAATGATCGAAGTTAGGCTGGTAAGAGCCGCGAGCGATCCTTGAAGCTGTCCCTGATGGTCGTCAT
CTACCTGCCTGGACAGCATGGCCTGCAACGCGGGCATCCCGATGCCGCCGGAAGCGAGAAGAATCATAAT
GGGGAAGGCCATCCAGCCTCGCGTCGCGAACGCCAGCAAGACGTAGCCCAGCGCGTCGGCCGCCATGCCG
GCGATAATGGCCTGCTTCTCGCCGAAACGTTTGGTGGCGGGACCAGTGACGAAGGCTTGAGCGAGGGCGT
GCAAGATTCCGAATACCGCAAGCGACAGGCCGATCATCGTCGCGCTCCAGCGAAAGCGGTCCTCGCCGAA
AATGACCCAGAGCGCTGCCGGCACCTGTCCTACGAGTTGCATGATAAAGAAGACAGTCATAAGTGCGGCG
ACGATAGTCATGCCCCGCGCCCACCGGAAGGAGCTGACTGGGTTGAAGGCTCTCAAGGGCATCGGTCGAC
GCTCTCCCTTATGCGACTCCTGCATTAGGAAGCAGCCCAGTAGTAGGTTGAGGCCGTTGAGCACCGCCGC
CGCAAGGAATGGTGCATGCAAGGAGATGGCGCCCAACAGTCCCCCGGCCACGGGGCCTGCCACCATACCC
ACGCCGAAACAAGCGCTCATGAGCCCGAAGTGGCGAGCCCGATCTTCCCCATCGGTGATGTCGGCGATAT
AGGCGCCAGCAACCGCACCTGTGGCGCCGGTGATGCCGGCCACGATGCGTCCGGCGTAGAGGATCGAGAT
CTCGATCCCGCGAAATTAATACGACTCACTATAGGGAGACCACAACGGTTTCCCTCTAGTGCCGGCTCCG
GAGAGCTCTTTAATTAAGCGGCCGCCCTGCAGGACTCGAGTTCTAGAAATAATTTTGTTTAACTTTAAGA
AGGAGATATACATATGAAATCTTCTCACCATCACCATCACCATGAAAACCTGTACTTCCAATCCAATGCA
ATGCAGAATGTGATTAATACTGTGAAGGGAAAGGCACTGGAAGTGGCTGAGTACCTGACCCCGGTCCTCA
AGGAATCAAAGTTTAAGGAAACAGGTGTAATTACCCCAGAAGAGTTTGTGGCAGCTGGAGATCACCTAGT
CCACCACTGTCCAACATGGCAATGGGCTACAGGGGAAGAATTGAAAGTGAAGGCATACCTACCAACAGGC
AAACAATTTTTGGTAACCAAAAATGTGCCGTGCTATAAGCGGTGCAAACAGATGGAATATTCAGATGAAT
TGGAAGCTATCATTGAAGAAGATGATGGTGATGGCGGATGGGTAGATACATATCACAACACAGGTATTAC
AGGAATAACGGAAGCCGTTAAAGAGATCACACTGGAAAATAAGGACAATATAAGGCTTCAAGATTGCTCA
GCACTATGTGAAGAGGAAGAAGATGAAGATGAAGGAGAAGCTGCAGATATGGAAGAATATGAAGAGAGTG
GATTGTTGGAAACAGATGAGGCTACCCTAGATACAAGGAAAATAGTAGAAGCTTGTAAAGCCAAAACTGA
TGCTGGCGGTGAAGATGCTATTTTGCAAACCAGAACTTATGACCTTTACATCACTTATGATAAATATGCG
CAGACTCCACGATTATGGTTGTTTGGCTATGATGAGCAACGGCAGCCTTTAACAGTTGAGCACATGTATG
AAGACATCAGTCAGGATCATGTGAAGAAAACAGTGACCATTGAAAATCACCCTCATCTGCCACCACCTCC
CATGTGTTCAGTTCACCCATGCAGGCATGCTGAGGTGATGAAGAAAATCATTGAGACTGTTGCAGAAGGA
GGGGGAGAACTTGGAGTTCATATGTATCTTCTTATTTTCTTGAAATTTGTACAAGCTGTCATTCCAACAA
TAGAATATGACTACACAAGACACTTCACAATGTAATAATAACATTGGAAGTGGATAACGGATCCGCGATC
GCGGCGCGCCACCTGGTGGCCGGCCGGTACCACGCGTGCGCGCTGATCCGGCTGCTAACAAAGCCCGAAA
GGAAGCTGAGTTGGCTGCTGCCACCGCTGAGCAATAACTAGCATAACCCCTTGGGGCCTCTAAACGGGTC
TTGAGGGGTTTTTTGCTGAAAGGAGGAACTATATCCGGATATCCACAGGACGGGTGTGGTCGCCATGATC
GCGTAGTCGATAGTGGCTCCAAGTAGCGAAGCGAGCAGGACTGGGCGGCGGCCAAAGCGGTCGGACAGTG
CTCCGAGAACGGGTGCGCATAGAAATTGCATCAACGCATATAGCGCTAGCAGCACGCCATAGTGACTGGC
GATGCTGTCGGAATGGACGATATCCCGCAAGAGGCCCGGCAGTACCGGCATAACCAAGCCTATGCCTACA
GCATCCAGGGTGACGGTGCCGAGGATGACGATGAGCGCATTGTTAGATTTCATACACGGTGCCTGACTGC
GTTAGCAATTTAACTGTGATAAACTACCGCATTAAAGCTTATCGATGATAAGCTGTCAAACATGAGAA
